>Addgene plasmid #126096 | pBbA11c-RFP | addgene full sequence | sequence record 246935 | Addgene NGS Result
GACGTCTTTACGGCTAGCTCAGTCCTAGGTATTATGCTAGCAGGTTTAATCGAATCAAAAGATCTTTTAA
GAAGGAGATATACATATGGCGAGTAGCGAAGACGTTATCAAAGAGTTCATGCGTTTCAAAGTTCGTATGG
AAGGTTCCGTTAACGGTCACGAGTTCGAAATCGAAGGTGAAGGTGAAGGTCGTCCGTACGAAGGTACCCA
GACCGCTAAACTGAAAGTTACCAAAGGTGGTCCGCTGCCGTTCGCTTGGGACATCCTGTCCCCGCAGTTC
CAGTACGGTTCCAAAGCTTACGTTAAACACCCGGCTGACATCCCGGACTACCTGAAACTGTCCTTCCCGG
AAGGTTTCAAATGGGAACGTGTTATGAACTTCGAAGACGGTGGTGTTGTTACCGTTACCCAGGACTCCTC
CCTGCAAGACGGTGAGTTCATCTACAAAGTTAAACTGCGTGGTACCAACTTCCCGTCCGACGGTCCGGTT
ATGCAGAAAAAAACCATGGGTTGGGAAGCTTCCACCGAACGTATGTACCCGGAAGACGGTGCTCTGAAAG
GTGAAATCAAAATGCGTCTGAAACTGAAAGACGGTGGTCACTACGACGCTGAAGTTAAAACCACCTACAT
GGCTAAAAAACCGGTTCAGCTGCCGGGTGCTTACAAAACCGACATCAAACTGGACATCACCTCCCACAAC
GAAGACTACACCATCGTTGAACAGTACGAACGTGCTGAAGGTCGTCACTCCACCGGTGCTTAAGGATCCA
AACTCGAGTAAGGATCTCCAGGCATCAAATAAAACGAAAGGCTCAGTCGAAAGACTGGGCCTTTCGTTTT
ATCTGTTGTTTGTCGGTGAACGCTCTCTACTAGAGTCACACTGGCTCACCTTCGGGTGGGCCTTTCTGCG
TTTATACCTAGGGATATATTCCGCTTCCTCGCTCACTGACTCGCTACGCTCGGTCGTTCGACTGCGGCGA
GCGGAAATGGCTTACGAACGGGGCGGAGATTTCCTGGAAGATGCCAGGAAGATACTTAACAGGGAAGTGA
GAGGGCCGCGGCAAAGCCGTTTTTCCATAGGCTCCGCCCCCCTGACAAGCATCACGAAATCTGACGCTCA
AATCAGTGGTGGCGAAACCCGACAGGACTATAAAGATACCAGGCGTTTCCCCCTGGCGGCTCCCTCGTGC
GCTCTCCTGTTCCTGCCTTTCGGTTTACCGGTGTCATTCCGCTGTTATGGCCGCGTTTGTCTCATTCCAC
GCCTGACACTCAGTTCCGGGTAGGCAGTTCGCTCCAAGCTGGACTGTATGCACGAACCCCCCGTTCAGTC
CGACCGCTGCGCCTTATCCGGTAACTATCGTCTTGAGTCCAACCCGGAAAGACATGCAAAAGCACCACTG
GCAGCAGCCACTGGTAATTGATTTAGAGGAGTTAGTCTTGAAGTCATGCGCCGGTTAAGGCTAAACTGAA
AGGACAAGTTTTGGTGACTGCGCTCCTCCAAGCCAGTTACCTCGGTTCAAAGAGTTGGTAGCTCAGAGAA
CCTTCGAAAAACCGCCCTGCAAGGCGGTTTTTTCGTTTTCAGAGCAAGAGATTACGCGCAGACCAAAACG
ATCTCAAGAAGATCATCTTATTAATCAGATAAAATATTTCTAGATTTCAGTGCAATTTATCTCTTCAAAT
GTAGCACCTGAAGTCAGCCCCATACGATATAAGTTGTTACTAGTGCTTGGATTCTCACCAATAAAAAACG
CCCGGCGGCAACCGAGCGTTCTGAACAAATCCAGATGGAGTTCTGAGGTCATTACTGGATCTATCAACAG
GAGTCCAAGCGAGCTCGATATCAAATTACGCCCCGCCCTGCCACTCATCGCAGTACTGTTGTAATTCATT
AAGCATTCTGCCGACATGGAAGCCATCACAAACGGCATGATGAACCTGAATCGCCAGCGGCATCAGCACC
TTGTCGCCTTGCGTATAATATTTGCCCATGGTGAAAACGGGGGCGAAGAAGTTGTCCATATTGGCCACGT
TTAAATCAAAACTGGTGAAACTCACCCAGGGATTGGCTGAGACGAAAAACATATTCTCAATAAACCCTTT
AGGGAAATAGGCCAGGTTTTCACCGTAACACGCCACATCTTGCGAATATATGTGTAGAAACTGCCGGAAA
TCGTCGTGGTATTCACTCCAGAGCGATGAAAACGTTTCAGTTTGCTCATGGAAAACGGTGTAACAAGGGT
GAACACTATCCCATATCACCAGCTCACCGTCTTTCATTGCCATACGAAATTCCGGATGAGCATTCATCAG
GCGGGCAAGAATGTGAATAAAGGCCGGATAAAACTTGTGCTTATTTTTCTTTACGGTCTTTAAAAAGGCC
GTAATATCCAGCTGAACGGTCTGGTTATAGGTACATTGAGCAACTGACTGAAATGCCTCAAAATGTTCTT
TACGATGCCATTGGGATATATCAACGGTGGTATATCCAGTGATTTTTTTCTCCATTTTAGCTTCCTTAGC
TCCTGAAAATCTCGATAACTCAAAAAATACGCCCGGTAGTGATCTTATTTCATTATGGTGAAAGTTGGAA
CCTCTTACGTGCCGATCAACGTCTCATTTTCGCCAGATATC
Features (pLannotate 1.2.2; 9 found; start..end, strand, type, name):
     13..41      +  promoter       J23119 promoter (fragment): bacterial promoter (Registry of Standard Biological Parts BBa J23119)
     86..763     +  CDS            mRFP1: monomeric derivative of DsRed (Campbell et al., 2002)
    796..867     +  terminator     rrnB T1 terminator: transcription terminator T1 from the E. coli rrnB gene
    883..910     +  terminator     T7Te terminator: phage T7 early transcription terminator
    929..984     -  rep_origin     RSF ori (fragment): Plasmids containing the RSF 1030 origin of replication can be propagated in E. coli cells that contain additional plasmids with compatible origins.
   1072..1617    -  rep_origin     p15A ori: Plasmids containing the medium-copy-number p15A origin of replication can be propagated in E. coli cells that contain a second plasmid with the ColE1 origin.
   1731..1825    -  terminator     lambda t0 terminator: transcription terminator from phage lambda
   1849..2505    -  CDS            cat: CAT_ECOLX - Experimental evidence at protein level: Swiss-Prot protein existence level 1. This enzyme is an effector of chloramphenicol resistance in bacteria. From Escherichia coli. This protein is used as a marker in many commonly used cloning vectors, such as pACYC184.
   2506..2608    -  promoter       cat promoter: promoter of the E. coli cat gene encoding chloramphenicol acetyltransferase
