[The description below was written by a language model from this plasmid's Addgene catalogue record and pLannotate feature annotations shown in this document.]
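Description:
pBbA11c-RFP is a small bacterial expression plasmid from the BglBrick-compatible pBb vector series, built for constitutive gene expression in Escherichia coli and used in synthetic biology. The sequenced record is about 2.6 kb. It replicates from a p15A origin, which is compatible with ColE1-type plasmids and so allows co-maintenance with a second vector. p15A is generally regarded as a medium-copy origin, although the catalogue entry lists the plasmid as high copy. A short fragment annotated as RSF ori lies next to the p15A origin and is probably a homology match rather than a second functional origin. Selection is by chloramphenicol, conferred by a cat (chloramphenicol acetyltransferase) gene driven by its own promoter and followed by the lambda t0 terminator. Sequencing found a one-base insertion following the cat promoter, which the depositor states does not affect plasmid function.

The payload is a 678 bp synthetic RFP coding sequence, identified in the feature table as mRFP1, the monomeric derivative of DsRed. The catalogue gives the promoter as J23150, a member of the Anderson family of constitutive sigma-70 promoters. The automated annotation labels the same upstream region as a J23119 promoter fragment, which is consistent with the close sequence similarity among this promoter family. Transcription is stopped downstream by tandem rrnB T1 and T7Te terminators, insulating the expression cassette from the origin and marker, which sit in the opposite orientation.

With no repressor or inducer system annotated, RFP is expressed continuously, giving a fluorescent readout of promoter and backbone strength. The RFP can also serve as a placeholder to be replaced with a gene of interest using BglBrick cloning. The associated work concerns a tool for selecting and predicting the performance of E. coli expression vectors, of which this plasmid appears to be one characterised member.
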