Addgene plasmid #126096: pBbA11c-RFP
Purpose: Constitutive expression vector for Escherichia coli. BglBrick compatible.
Depositing lab: Nigel Scrutton. Depositing organization: University of Manchester. Publication: SelProm: A Queryable and Predictive Expression Vector Selection Tool for Escherichia coli. Jervis AJ, Carbonell P, Taylor S, Sung R, Dunstan MS, Robinson CJ, Breitling R, Takano E, Scrutton NS. ACS Synth Biol. 2019 Mar 18. doi: 10.1021/acssynbio.8b00399. PubMed 30870592.
Backbone
  Vector backbone: pBb
  Backbone size w/o insert (bp): 2168
  Vector type: Bacterial Expression, Synthetic Biology
Growth in bacteria
  Bacterial resistance: Chloramphenicol, 25 μg/mL
  Growth temperature: 37°C
  Growth strain: DH5alpha
  Copy number: High Copy
Gene/Insert
  Gene/Insert name: RFP
  Species: Synthetic
  Insert size (bp): 678
  Promoter: J23150
  Cloning method: Unknown
  Sequencing primers: 5′ GGTAGTGATCTTATTTCATTATGGTG
Terms and licenses: Academic/Nonprofit Terms; Industry Terms: Not Available to Industry
Depositor comments: Cloning method was In-Fusion. Please note that a 1bp insertion following the CAT promoter was identified by Addgene's NGS result. The depositor noted that this discrepancy does NOT affect plasmid function.
How to cite: pBbA11c-RFP was a gift from Nigel Scrutton (Addgene plasmid # 126096 ; http://n2t.net/addgene:126096 ; RRID:Addgene_126096)
